>Addgene plasmid #237071 | Beta catenin-SmBiT Fusion Vector | addgene full sequence | sequence record 471919 | Addgene NGS Result
AAGACGCGTTAATTAAGACGTCGGCAGTGAAAAAAATGCTTTATTTGTGAAATTTGTGATGCTATTGCTT
TATTTGTAACCATTATAAGCTGCAATAAACAAGTTAACAACAACAATTGCATTCATTTTATGTTTCAGGT
TCAGGGGGAGGTGTGGGAGGTTTTTTAAAGCAAGTAAAACCTCTACAAATGTGGTATGGCTGATTATGAT
CCGCGGCCGCAATACGTCGACGTTATCAGCTGACTTCGTACGAGAGCCTAGGATTATGGCGCGCCACTAG
TTATTAATAGTAATCAATTACGGGGTCATTAGTTCATAGCCCATATATGGAGTTCCGCGTTACATAACTT
ACGGTAAATGGCCCGCCTGGCTGACCGCCCAACGACCCCCGCCCATTGACGTCAATAATGACGTATGTTC
CCATAGTAACGCCAATAGGGACTTTCCATTGACGTCAATGGGTGGAGTATTTACGGTAAACTGCCCACTT
GGCAGTACATCAAGTGTATCATATGCCAAGTCCGCCCCCTATTGACGTCAATGACGGTAAATGGCCCGCC
TGGCATTATGCCCAGTACATGACCTTACGGGACTTTCCTACTTGGCAGTACATCTACGTATTAGTCATCG
CTATTACCATGGTGATGCGGTTTTGGCAGTACACCAATGGGCGTGGATAGCGGTTTGACTCACGGGGATT
TCCAAGTCTCCACCCCATTGACGTCAATGGGAGTTTGTTTTGGCACCAAAATCAACGGGACTTTCCAAAA
TGTCGTAATAACCCCGCCCCGTTGACGCAAATGGGCGGTAGGCGTGTACGGTGGGAGGTCTATATAAGCA
GAGCTGGTTTAGTGAACCGTCAGATCACTAGAAGCTTTATTGCGGTAGTTTATCACAGTTAAATTGCTAA
CGCAGTCAGTGCTTCTGACACAACAGTCTCGAACTTAAGCTGCAGAAGTTGGTCGTGAGGCACTGGGCAG
GTAAGTATCAAGGTTACAAGACAGGTTTAAGGAGACCAATAGAAACTGGGCTTGTCGAGACAGAGAAGAC
TCTTGCGTTTCTGATAGGCACCTATTGGTCTTACTGACATCCACTTTGCCTTTCTCTCCACAGGTGTCCA
CTCCCAGTTCAATTACAGCTCTTAAGGCTAGAGTATTAATACGACTCACTATAGGGCTAGCGATCGCCAT
GGCTACTCAAGCTGATTTGATGGAGTTGGACATGGCCATGGAACCAGACAGAAAAGCGGCTGTTAGTCAC
TGGCAGCAACAGTCTTACCTGGACTCTGGAATCCATTCTGGTGCCACTACCACAGCTCCTTCTCTGAGTG
GTAAAGGCAATCCTGAGGAAGAGGATGTGGATACCTCCCAAGTCCTGTATGAGTGGGAACAGGGATTTTC
TCAGTCCTTCACTCAAGAACAAGTAGCTGATATTGATGGACAGTATGCAATGACTCGAGCTCAGAGGGTA
CGAGCTGCTATGTTCCCTGAGACATTAGATGAGGGCATGCAGATCCCATCTACACAGTTTGATGCTGCTC
ATCCCACTAATGTCCAGCGTTTGGCTGAACCATCACAGATGCTGAAA
[1614 nt withheld, positions 1588-3201]
AAACGGCTTTCAGTTGAGCTGACCAGCTCTCTCTTCAGAACAGAGCCAATGGCTTGGAATGAGACTGCTG
ATCTTGGACTTGATATTGGTGCCCAGGGAGAACCCCTTGGATATCGCCAGGATGATCCTAGCTATCGTTC
TTTTCACTCTGGTGGATATGGCCAGGATGCCTTGGGTATGGACCCCATGATGGAACATGAGATGGGTGGC
CACCACCCTGGTGCTGACTATCCAGTTGATGGGCTGCCAGATCTGGGGCATGCCCAGGACCTCATGGATG
GGCTGCCTCCAGGTGACAGCAATCAGCTGGCCTGGTTTGATACTGACCTGGTTTCTCAAGGCAGTTCAGG
TGGTGGCGGGAGCGGAGGTGGAGGCTCGAGCGGTGTGACCGGCTACCGGCTGTTCGAGGAGATTCTGTAA
GGCCGCGACTCTAGAGTCGACCTGCAGGCATGCAAGCTGATTTGGCTGCTGCCACCGCTGAGCAAGGCCG
CTTCGAGCAGACATGATAAGATACATTGATGAGTTTGGACAAACCACAACTAGAATGCAGTGAAAAAAAT
GCTTTATTTGTGAAATTTGTGATGCTATTGCTTTATTTGTAACCATTATAAGCTGCAATAAACAAGTTAA
CAACAACAATTGCATTCATTTTATGTTTCAGGTTCAGGGGGAGATGTGGGAGGTTTTTTTAAGCAAGTAA
AACCTCTACAAATGTGGTAAAATCTTAATTAAGAATTCTAATATAACTTCGTATAGCATACATTATACGA
AGTTATGGATCCACTGTTGACAATTAATCATCGGCATAGTATATCGGCATAGTATAATACGACAAGGTGA
GGAACTAAACCCAGGAGGCAGATCATGATTGAACAAGATGGATTGCACGCAGGTTCTCCGGCCGCTTGGG
TGGAGAGGCTATTCGGCTATGACTGGGCACAACAGACAATCGGCTGCTCTGATGCCGCCGTGTTCCGGCT
GTCAGCGCAGGGGCGCCCGGTTCTTTTTGTCAAGACCGACCTGTCCGGTGCCCTGAATGAACTGCAGGAC
GAGGCAGCGCGGCTATCGTGGCTGGCCACGACGGGCGTTCCTTGCGCAGCTGTGCTCGACGTTGTCACTG
AAGCGGGAAGGGACTGGCTGCTATTGGGCGAAGTGCCGGGGCAGGATCTCCTGTCATCTCACCTTGCTCC
TGCCGAGAAAGTATCCATCATGGCTGATGCAATGCGGCGGCTGCATACGCTTGATCCGGCTACCTGCCCA
TTCGACCACCAAGCGAAACATCGCATCGAGCGAGCACGTACTCGGATGGAAGCCGGTCTTGTCGATCAGG
ATGATCTGGACGAAGAGCATCAGGGGCTCGCGCCAGCCGAACTGTTCGCCAGGCTCAAGGCGCGCATGCC
CGACGGCGAGGATCTCGTCGTGACCCATGGCGATGCCTGCTTGCCGAATATCATGGTGGAAAATGGCCGC
TTTTCTGGATTCATCGACTGTGGCCGGCTGGGTGTGGCGGACCGCTATCAGGACATAGCGTTGGCTACCC
GTGATATTGCTGAAGAGCTTGGCGGCGAATGGGCTGACCGCTTCCTCGTGCTTTACGGTATCGCCGCTCC
CGATTCGCAGCGCATCGCCTTCTATCGCCTTCTTGACGAGTTCTTCTGATTCGAAATGACCGACCAAGCG
ACGCCCAACCGGTATCAGCTCACTCAAAGGCGGTAATACGGTTATCCACAGAATCAGGGGATAACGCAGG
AAAGAACATGTCAAACATGAGAATTACAACTTATATCGTATGGGGCTGACTTCAGGTGCTACATTTGAAG
AGATAAATTGCACTGAAATCTAGAAATATTTTATCTGATTAATAAGATGATCTTCTTGAGATCGTTTTGG
TCTGCGCGTAATCTCTTGCTCTGAAAACGAAAAAACCGCCTTGCAGGGCGGTTTTTCGAAGGTTCTCTGA
GCTACCAACTCTTTGAACCGAGGTAACTGGCTTGGAGGAGCGCAGTCACCAAAACTTGTCCTTTCAGTTT
AGCCTTAACCGGCGCATGACTTCAAGACTAACTCCTCTAAATCAATTACCAGTGGCTGCTGCCAGTGGTG
CTTTTGCATGTCTTTCCGGGTTGGACTCAAGACGATAGTTACCGGATAAGGCGCAGCGGTCGGACTGAAC
GGGGGGTTCGTGCATACAGTCCAGCTTGGAGCGAACTGCCTACCCGGAACTGAGTGTCAGGCGTGGAATG
AGACAAACGCGGCCATAACAGCGGAATGACACCGGTAAACCGAAAGGCAGGAACAGGAGAGCGCACGAGG
GAGCCGCCAGGGGGAAACGCCTGGTATCTTTATAGTCCTGTCGGGTTTCGCCACCACTGATTTGAGCGTC
AGATTTCGTGATGCTTGTCAGGGGGGCGGAGCCTATGGAAAAACGGCTTTGCCGCGGCCCTCTCACTTCC
CTGTTAAGTATCTTCCTGGCATCTTCCAGGAAATCTCCGCCCCGTTCGTAAGCCATTTCCGCTCGCCGCA
GTCGAACGACCGAGCGTAGCGAGTCAGTGAGCGAGGAAGCGGAATATATCCTGTATCACATATTCTGCTG
ACGCACCGGTGCAGCCTTTTTTCTCCTGCCACATGAAGCACTTCACTGACACCCTCATCAGTGCCAACAT
AGTAAGCCAGTATACACTCCGCTAGCGCTGATGTCCGGAATCGTCACACAAAAAACCAACACACAGATGT
AATGAAAATAAAGATATTTTATTGCGGCCATCGTGATGGCTAGAGTTTAGCCCTCCCACACATAACCAGA
GGGCAGCAATTCACGAATCCCAACTGCCGTCGGCTGTCCATCACTGTCCTTCACTATGGCTTTGATCCCA
GGATGCAGATCGAGAAGCACCTGTCGGCACCGTCCGCAGGGGCTCAAGATGCCCCTGTTCTCATTTCCGA
TCGCGACGATACAAGTCAGGTTGCCAGCTGCCGCAGCAGCAGCAGTGCCCAGCACCACGAGTTCTGCACA
AGGTCCCCCAGTAAAATGATATACATTGACACCAGTGAAGATGCGGCCGTCGCTAGAGAGAGCTGCGCTG
GCGACGCTGTAGTCTTCAGAGATGGGGATGCTGTTGATTGTAGCCGTTGCTCTTTCAATGAGGGTGGATT
CTTCTTGAGACAAAGGCTTGGCCATGGTGGCGCTAGTGTCAGAAGAATCGAGCTTTTTGCAAAAGCCTAG
GCCTCCAAAAAAGCCTCCTCACTACTTCTGGAATAGCTCAGAGGCCGAGGCGGCCTCGGCCTCTGCATAA
ATAAAAAAAATTAGTCAGCCATGGGGCGGAGAATGGGCGGAACTGGGCGGAGTTAGGGGCGGGATGGGCG
GAGTTAGGGGCGGGACTATGGTTGCTGACTAATTGAGATGCATGCTTTGCATACTTCTGCCTGCTGGGGA
GCCTGGGGACTTTCCACACCTGGTTGCTGACTAATTGAGATGCATGCTTTGCATACTTCTGCCTGCTGGG
GAGCCTGGGGACTTTCCACACCCTAACTGACACACATTCCACAGCTGGTTCTTTCCGCCTCAGAAGGTAC
CTAACCAAGTTCCTCTTTCAGAGGTTATTTCAGGCCATGGTGCTGCGC
Features (pLannotate 1.2.2; 19 found; start..end, strand, type, name):
     24..105     -  polyA_signal   SV40 poly(A) signal: SV40 polyadenylation signal
    128..211     -  CDS            large T antigen (fragment): large T antigen from SV40 (simian virus 40)
    276..641     +  enhancer       CMV enhancer: human cytomegalovirus immediate early enhancer
    643..842     +  promoter       CMV promoter: human cytomegalovirus (CMV) immediate early promoter
    981..1113    +  intron         chimeric intron: chimera between introns from human β-globin and immunoglobulin heavy chain genes
   1157..1175    +  promoter       T7 promoter: promoter for bacteriophage T7 RNA polymerase
   1189..3531    +  CDS            β-catenin (sequence partly withheld): human cadherin-associated protein that also plays a role in the canonical Wnt signaling pathway; Homo sapiens CTNNB1; also known as catenin beta-1
   3630..3659    +  misc_feature   MCS (fragment): pUC18/19 multiple cloning site
   3708..3829    -  polyA_signal   SV40 poly(A) signal: SV40 polyadenylation signal
   3852..3920    -  CDS            large T antigen (fragment): large T antigen from SV40 (simian virus 40)
   3944..3977    +  protein_bind   loxP: Cre-mediated recombination occurs in the 8-bp core sequence (GCATACAT). Cre recombinase
   3987..4034    +  promoter       EM7 promoter: synthetic bacterial promoter&nbsp
   4066..4857    +  CDS            neo: KKA2_KLEPN - Also known as kan, nptII. Experimental evidence at protein level: Swiss-Prot protein existence level 1. Resistance to kanamycin, neomycin, paromomycin, ribostamycin, butirosin and gentamicin B. From Klebsiella pneumoniae.
   5077..5622    +  rep_origin     p15A ori: Plasmids containing the medium-copy-number p15A origin of replication can be propagated in E. coli cells that contain a second plasmid with the ColE1 origin.
   5710..5765    +  rep_origin     RSF ori (fragment): Plasmids containing the RSF 1030 origin of replication can be propagated in E. coli cells that contain additional plasmids with compatible origins.
   5864..5890    -  misc_feature   bom (fragment): basis of mobility region from pBR322
   5906..5954    -  polyA_signal   poly(A) signal: synthetic polyadenylation signal
   5978..6376    -  CDS            BSD: blasticidin S deaminase; Aspergillus terreus BSD; confers resistance to blasticidin
   6407..6764    -  promoter       SV40 promoter: SV40 enhancer and early promoter
