[The description below was written by a language model from this plasmid's Addgene catalogue record and pLannotate feature annotations shown in this document.]
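Description:
Beta catenin-SmBiT Fusion Vector is a mammalian expression plasmid of about 6.8 kb, built on the pFC220K SmBiT CMV-Blast Flexi backbone, that produces human β-catenin (CTNNB1, recorded as unmutated) carrying a C-terminal SmBiT tag. SmBiT is the small peptide subunit of the split NanoLuc (NanoBiT) luciferase system. On its own it is essentially inactive, but it reconstitutes a luminescent enzyme when brought close to the complementary LgBiT subunit. The feature table does not annotate the tag itself. The catalogue places it on the backbone at the C terminus, which would fit the short unannotated stretch between the end of the β-catenin coding sequence and the downstream SV40 polyadenylation signal.

Expression is driven by the CMV immediate-early enhancer and promoter, followed by a chimeric β-globin/immunoglobulin intron that generally improves transcript processing. A T7 promoter sits just upstream of the open reading frame and could support in vitro transcription. A separate cassette on the opposite strand, made up of the SV40 early promoter, blasticidin S deaminase and a synthetic poly(A) signal, allows blasticidin selection of stably transfected mammalian cells.

In bacteria the plasmid is selected with kanamycin through an EM7-driven neo/nptII gene, and a single loxP site lies immediately upstream of that cassette. The annotation software labels the replication origin as p15A with an RSF fragment, whereas the catalogue lists the plasmid as high copy, so the origin assignment should be treated cautiously. The construct is suited to luminescence complementation assays of β-catenin protein interactions or abundance in living cells, for example in studies of Wnt signalling, although the record itself states only the expression purpose.
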