Addgene plasmid #237071: Beta catenin-SmBiT Fusion Vector
Purpose: Express Beta catenin-SmBiT Fusion Protein in Mammalian Cells under a CMV promoter
Depositing lab: Promega Corporation.
Backbone
  Vector backbone: pFC220K SmBiT CMV-BlastFlexi Vector
  Vector type: Mammalian Expression
  Selectable markers: Blasticidin
Growth in bacteria
  Bacterial resistance: Kanamycin, 50 μg/mL
  Growth temperature: 37°C
  Growth strain: DH5alpha
  Copy number: High Copy
Gene/Insert
  Gene/Insert name: beta catenin
  Species: H. sapiens (human)
  Mutation: None
  Entrez Gene: CTNNB1 (a.k.a. CTNNB, EVR7, MRD19, NEDSDV, armadillo)
  Promoter: CMV
  Tag / fusion protein: SmBiT (C terminal on backbone)
  Cloning method: Other
Terms and licenses: Academic/Nonprofit Terms; Industry Terms
How to cite: Beta catenin-SmBiT Fusion Vector was a gift from Promega Corporation (Addgene plasmid # 237071 ; http://n2t.net/addgene:237071 ; RRID:Addgene_237071)
